>Addgene plasmid #46086 | pCNPpo6 | depositor full sequence | sequence record 64911 | pCNPpo6 sequence 4256 bps
GAATTCGAGCTTGCATGCCTGCAGGTCGTTACATAACTTACGGTAAATGGCCCGCCTGGCTGACCGCCCA
ACGACCCCCGCCCATTGACGTCAATAATGACGTATGTTCCCATAGTAACGCCAATAGGGACTTTCCATTG
ACGTCAATGGGTGGAGTATTTACGGTAAACTGCCCACTTGGCAGTACATCAAGTGTATCATATGCCAAGT
ACGCCCCCTATTGACGTCAATGACGGTAAATGGCCCGCCTGGCATTATGCCCAGTACATGACCTTATGGG
ACTTTCCTACTTGGCAGTACATCTACGTATTAGTCATCGCTATTACCATGGTGATGCGGTTTTGGCAGTA
CATCAATGGGCGTGGATAGCGGTTTGACTCACGGGGATTTCCAAGTCTCCACCCCATTGACGTCAATGGG
AGTTTGTTTTGGCACCAAAATCAACGGGACTTTCCAAAATGTCGTAACAACTCCGCCCCATTGACGCAAA
TGGGCGGTAGGCGTGTACGGTGGGAGGTCTATATAAGCAGAGCTCGTTTAGTGAACCGTCAGATCGCCTG
GAGACGCCATCCACGCTGTTTTGACCTCCATAGAAGACACCGGGACCGATCCAGCCTCCGGACTCTAGAG
GATCCGGTACTCGAGGAACTGAAAAACCAGAAAGTTAACTGGTAAGTTTAGTCTTTTTGTCTTTTATTTC
AGGTCCCGGATCCGGTGGTGGTGCAAATCAAAGAACTGCTCCTCAGTGGATGTTGCCTTTACTTCTAGGC
CTGTACGGAAGTGTTACTTCTGCTCTAAAAGCTGCGGAATTGTACCCGCGGCCAATTCACCATGGCTCCA
AAAAAAAAGCGCAAAGTG
[486 nt withheld, positions 859-1344]
TAAGGTCTGAGGTTACTAGATCCGGGTACCGAGCTCGAATTGGCCGCGGGGATCCAGACATGATAAGATA
CATTGATGAGTTTGGACAAACCACAACTAGAATGCAGTGAAAAAAATGCTTTATTTGTGAAATTTGTGAT
GCTATTGCTTTATTTGTAACCATTATAAGCTGCAATAAACAAGTTAACAACAACAATTGCATTCATTTTA
TGTTTCAGGTTCAGGGGGAGGTGTGGGAGGTTTTTTCGGATCCTCTAGAGTCGACCTGCAGGCATGCAAG
CTTGGCGTAATCATGGTCATAGCTGTTTCCTGTGTGAAATTGTTATCCGCTCACAATTCCACACAACATA
CGAGCCGGAAGCATAAAGTGTAAAGCCTGGGGTGCCTAATGAGTGAGCTAACTCACATTAATTGCGTTGC
GCTCACTGCCCGCTTTCCAGTCGGGAAACCTGTCGTGCCAGCTGCATTAATGAATCGGCCAACGCGCGGG
GAGAGGCGGTTTGCGTATTGGGCGCTCTTCCGCTTCCTCGCTCACTGACTCGCTGCGCTCGGTCGTTCGG
CTGCGGCGAGCGGTATCAGCTCACTCAAAGGCGGTAATACGGTTATCCACAGAATCAGGGGATAACGCAG
GAAAGAACATGTGAGCAAAAGGCCAGCAAAAGGCCAGGAACCGTAAAAAGGCCGCGTTGCTGGCGTTTTT
CCATAGGCTCCGCCCCCCTGACGAGCATCACAAAAATCGACGCTCAAGTCAGAGGTGGCGAAACCCGACA
GGACTATAAAGATACCAGGCGTTTCCCCCTGGAAGCTCCCTCGTGCGCTCTCCTGTTCCGACCCTGCCGC
TTACCGGATACCTGTCCGCCTTTCTCCCTTCGGGAAGCGTGGCGCTTTCTCATAGCTCACGCTGTAGGTA
TCTCAGTTCGGTGTAGGTCGTTCGCTCCAAGCTGGGCTGTGTGCACGAACCCCCCGTTCAGCCCGACCGC
TGCGCCTTATCCGGTAACTATCGTCTTGAGTCCAACCCGGTAAGACACGACTTATCGCCACTGGCAGCAG
CCACTGGTAACAGGATTAGCAGAGCGAGGTATGTAGGCGGTGCTACAGAGTTCTTGAAGTGGTGGCCTAA
CTACGGCTACACTAGAAGGACAGTATTTGGTATCTGCGCTCTGCTGAAGCCAGTTACCTTCGGAAAAAGA
GTTGGTAGCTCTTGATCCGGCAAACAAACCACCGCTGGTAGCGGTGGTTTTTTTGTTTGCAAGCAGCAGA
TTACGCGCAGAAAAAAAGGATCTCAAGAAGATCCTTTGATCTTTTCTACGGGGTCTGACGCTCAGTGGAA
CGAAAACTCACGTTAAGGGATTTTGGTCATGAGATTATCAAAAAGGATCTTCACCTAGATCCTTTTAAAT
TAAAAATGAAGTTTTAAATCAATCTAAAGTATATATGAGTAAACTTGGTCTGACAGTTACCAATGCTTAA
TCAGTGAGGCACCTATCTCAGCGATCTGTCTATTTCGTTCATCCATAGTTGCCTGACTCCCCGTCGTGTA
GATAACTACGATACGGGAGGGCTTACCATCTGGCCCCAGTGCTGCAATGATACCGCGAGACCCACGCTCA
CCGGCTCCAGATTTATCAGCAATAAACCAGCCAGCCGGAAGGGCCGAGCGCAGAAGTGGTCCTGCAACTT
TATCCGCCTCCATCCAGTCTATTAATTGTTGCCGGGAAGCTAGAGTAAGTAGTTCGCCAGTTAATAGTTT
GCGCAACGTTGTTGCCATTGCTACAGGCATCGTGGTGTCACGCTCGTCGTTTGGTATGGCTTCATTCAGC
TCCGGTTCCCAACGATCAAGGCGAGTTACATGATCCCCCATGTTGTGCAAAAAAGCGGTTAGCTCCTTCG
GTCCTCCGATCGTTGTCAGAAGTAAGTTGGCCGCAGTGTTATCACTCATGGTTATGGCAGCACTGCATAA
TTCTCTTACTGTCATGCCATCCGTAAGATGCTTTTCTGTGACTGGTGAGTACTCAACCAAGTCATTCTGA
GAATAGTGTATGCGGCGACCGAGTTGCTCTTGCCCGGCGTCAATACGGGATAATACCGCGCCACATAGCA
GAACTTTAAAAGTGCTCATCATTGGAAAACGTTCTTCGGGGCGAAAACTCTCAAGGATCTTACCGCTGTT
GAGATCCAGTTCGATGTAACCCACTCGTGCACCCAACTGATCTTCAGCATCTTTTACTTTCACCAGCGTT
TCTGGGTGAGCAAAAACAGGAAGGCAAAATGCCGCAAAAAAGGGAATAAGGGCGACACGGAAATGTTGAA
TACTCATACTCTTCCTTTTTCAATATTATTGAAGCATTTATCAGGGTTATTGTCTCATGAGCGGATACAT
ATTTGAATGTATTTAGAAAAATAAACAAATAGGGGTTCCGCGCACATTTCCCCGAAAAGTGCCACCTGAC
GTCTAAGAAACCATTATTATCATGACATTAACCTATAAAAATAGGCGTATCACGAGGCCCTTTCGTCTCG
CGCGTTTCGGTGATGACGGTGAAAACCTCTGACACATGCAGCTCCCGGAGACGGTCACAGCTTGTCTGTA
AGCGGATGCCGGGAGCAGACAAGCCCGTCAGGGCGCGTCAGCGGGTGTTGGCGGGTGTCGGGGCTGGCTT
AACTATGCGGCATCAGAGCAGATTGTACTGAGAGTGCACCATATGCGGTGTGAAATACCGCACAGATGCG
TAAGGAGAAAATACCGCATCAGGCGCCATTCGCCATTCAGGCTGCGCAACTGTTGGGAAGGGCGATCGGT
GCGGGCCTCTTCGCTATTACGCCAGCTGGCGAAAGGGGGATGTGCTGCAAGGCGATTAAGTTGGGTAACG
CCAGGGTTTTCCCAGTCACGACGTTGTAAAACGACGGCCAGT
Features (pLannotate 1.2.2; 18 found; start..end, strand, type, name):
      8..28      -  misc_feature   MCS (fragment): pUC18/19 multiple cloning site
     27..330     +  enhancer       CMV enhancer: human cytomegalovirus immediate early enhancer
    331..534     +  promoter       CMV promoter: human cytomegalovirus (CMV) immediate early promoter
    672..768     +  intron         SV40 intron: modified SV40 intron with splice donor and acceptor sites
    859..1344    +  CDS            PPO1_PHYPO (sequence withheld): Experimental evidence at protein level: Swiss-Prot protein existence level 1. Mediates the homing of a group I intron in the ribosomal DNA. Makes a four-base staggered cut in its ribosomal DNA target sequence. From Physarum polycephalum (Slime mold).
   1366..1385    -  misc_feature   MCS (fragment): pUC18/19 multiple cloning site
   1395..1529    -  polyA_signal   SV40 poly(A) signal: SV40 polyadenylation signal
   1592..1627    +  misc_feature   MCS (fragment): pUC18/19 multiple cloning site
   1664..1680    -  protein_bind   lac operator: The lac repressor binds to the lac operator to inhibit transcription in E. coli. This inhibition can be relieved by adding lactose or isopropyl-β-D-thiogalactopyranoside (IPTG). lac repressor encoded by lacI
   1688..1718    -  promoter       lac promoter: promoter for the E. coli lac operon
   1733..1754    -  protein_bind   CAP binding site: CAP binding activates transcription in the presence of cAMP. E. coli catabolite activator protein
   1767..1859    -  CDS            lacI (fragment): lac repressor; lacI; The lac repressor binds to the lac operator to inhibit transcription in E. coli. This inhibition can be relieved by adding lactose or isopropyl-β-D-thiogalactopyranoside (IPTG).
   2042..2630    -  rep_origin     ori: high-copy-number ColE1/pMB1/pBR322/pUC origin of replication
   2801..3661    -  CDS            AmpR: β-lactamase; bla; confers resistance to ampicillin, carbenicillin, and related antibiotics
   3662..3766    -  promoter       AmpR promoter: bla
   3861..3896    +  CDS            rop (fragment): Rop protein, which maintains plasmids at low copy number; rop
   3998..4097    +  misc_feature   bom (fragment): basis of mobility region from pBR322
   4103..4       -  CDS            lacZα (fragment) (across the origin): LacZα fragment of β-galactosidase; lacZ fragment
