[The description below was written by a language model from this plasmid's Addgene catalogue record and pLannotate feature annotations shown in this document.]
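Description:
pCNPpo6 is a mammalian expression plasmid of about 4.25 kb that drives production of the homing endonuclease I-PpoI from the slime mold Physarum polycephalum. It is built on the pCMVbeta backbone, with the endonuclease fragment ligated into the NotI site; both NotI sites were destroyed in the cloning. The plasmid is propagated in E. coli through a high-copy ColE1/pUC-type origin and selected with ampicillin via the β-lactamase gene. The remaining bacterial elements in the feature table (lac promoter and operator, CAP site, and fragments of lacI, lacZα, rop and bom) are leftovers of the pUC/pBR322-derived backbone and have no stated role in the construct.

The expression cassette consists of the human cytomegalovirus immediate early enhancer and promoter, a modified SV40 intron with splice donor and acceptor sites, the I-PpoI coding sequence, and an SV40 polyadenylation signal. According to the depositor, the open reading frame was PCR-amplified from a cloned Physarum intron and joined to an oligonucleotide adapter that supplies a new ATG start codon and an in-frame, N-terminal SV40 large T-antigen nuclear localization signal. This signal directs the enzyme to the nucleus of transfected cells. I-PpoI naturally mediates homing of a group I intron in ribosomal DNA and makes a four-base staggered cut in its rDNA target sequence. The associated publication used the vector to generate highly site-specific DNA double-strand breaks in human cells. The plasmid carries no mammalian selection marker in the annotated features, which fits delivery by transient transfection.
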