Addgene plasmid #46086: pCNPpo6
Depositing lab: Raymond Monnat. Depositing organization: University of Washington. Publication: Generation of highly site-specific DNA double-strand breaks in human cells by the homing endonucleases I-PpoI and I-CreI. Monnat RJ Jr, Hackmann AF, Cantrell MA. Biochem Biophys Res Commun. 1999 Feb 5;255(1):88-93. 10.1006/bbrc.1999.0152 PubMed 10082660.
Backbone
  Vector backbone: pCMVbeta
  Backbone manufacturer: clontech
  Total vector size (bp): 4255
  Vector type: Mammalian Expression
Growth in bacteria
  Bacterial resistance: Ampicillin, 100 μg/mL
  Growth temperature: 37°C
  Growth strain: DH5alpha
  Copy number: Unknown
Gene/Insert
  Gene/Insert name: PpoI
  Species: physarum polycephalum
  Insert size (bp): 515
  Promoter: CMV
  Tag / fusion protein: NLS (N terminal on insert)
  Cloning method: Restriction Enzyme; 5′ cloning site NotI (destroyed during cloning); 3′ cloning site NotI (destroyed during cloning)
  Sequencing primers: 5′ CMV-F; 3′ EBV-rev
Terms and licenses: Academic/Nonprofit Terms; Industry Terms: Not Available to Industry
Depositor comments: The I-PpoI expression vector pCNPpo6 was constructed from a cloned Physarum intron (pI3-941). The I-PpoI ORF was PCR-amplified, digested with HhaI and then ligated to an oligonucleotide adapter to add a new ATG start codon, an in-frame, N-terminal SV40 large T-antigen nuclear localization signal (nls)and flanking restriction cleavage sites. The resulting nls-Ppo fragment was ligated into the NotI site of pCMVbeta to generate pCNPpo6.
How to cite: pCNPpo6 was a gift from Raymond Monnat (Addgene plasmid # 46086 ; http://n2t.net/addgene:46086 ; RRID:Addgene_46086)
