>Addgene plasmid #46086 | pCNPpo6 | addgene partial sequence | sequence record 66629 | CMV-F 5'-CGCAAATGGGCGGTAGGCGTG-3'
CTATATAAGCAGAGCTCGTTTAGTGAACCGTCAGATCGCCTGGAGACGCCATCCACGCTGTTTTGACCTC
CATAGAAGACACCGGGACCGATCCAGCCTCCGGACTCTAGAGGATCCGGTACTCGAGGAACTGAAAAACC
AGAAAGTTAACTGGTAAGTTTAGTCTTTTTGTCTTTTATTTCAGGTCCCGGATCCGGTGGTGGTGCAAAT
CAAAGAACTGCTCCTCAGTGGATGTTGCCTTTACTTCTAGGCCTGTACGGAAGTGTTACTTCTGCTCTAA
AAGCTGCGGAATTGTACCCGCGGCCAATTCACCATGGCTCCAAAAAAAAAGCGCAAAGTG
[486 nt withheld, positions 341-826]
TAAGGTCTGAGGTTACTAGATCCGGGTACCGAGCTCGAAT
